Addgene plasmid #174563: mt-DdCBE G1397-C
Purpose: mitochondrial-targeting DdCBE (split DddA, G1397-C) Golden Gate destination vector
Depositing lab: Jin-Soo Kim. Depositing organization: Institute for Basic Science. Publication: Chloroplast and mitochondrial DNA editing in plants. Kang BC, Bae SJ, Lee S, Lee JS, Kim A, Lee H, Baek G, Seo H, Kim J, Kim JS. Nat Plants. 2021 Jul;7(7):899-905. doi: 10.1038/s41477-021-00943-9. Epub 2021 Jul 1. PubMed 34211132.
Backbone
  Vector backbone: p3s
  Backbone size w/o insert (bp): 4220
  Total vector size (bp): 6695
  Vector type: Plant Expression
Growth in bacteria
  Bacterial resistance: Ampicillin, 100 μg/mL
  Growth temperature: 37°C
  Growth strain: DH5alpha
  Copy number: High Copy
Gene/Insert
  Gene/Insert name: DdCBE G1397-C (alt name: MTS-3xFLAG-N-term-Stuffer-C-term-G1397-C-UGI)
  Species: Lettuce, Rapeseed
  Insert size (bp): 2475
  Promoter: PcUbi
  Tag / fusion protein: FLAG
  Cloning method: Gibson Cloning
  Sequencing primers: 5′ CTAGCAACGATTGTACAATTGC
Terms and licenses: Academic/Nonprofit Terms; Industry Terms: Not Available to Industry
How to cite: mt-DdCBE G1397-C was a gift from Jin-Soo Kim (Addgene plasmid # 174563 ; http://n2t.net/addgene:174563 ; RRID:Addgene_174563)
