[The description below was written by a language model from this plasmid's Addgene catalogue record and pLannotate feature annotations shown in this document.]
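Description:
mt-DdCBE G1397-C is a plant expression plasmid built on the p3s backbone that serves as a Golden Gate destination vector for assembling one half of a mitochondria-targeted, DddA-derived cytosine base editor (DdCBE). It is maintained in E. coli as a high-copy plasmid through a ColE1/pUC-type origin and selected with ampicillin via a full-length β-lactamase gene and its promoter. The total size is about 6.7 kb, of which roughly 2.5 kb is the insert.

According to the record, the insert is driven by the PcUbi promoter (not picked up by the automated annotation) and has the layout MTS–3xFLAG–TALE N-terminal domain–stuffer–TALE C-terminal domain–DddA G1397-C half–UGI. The feature table is consistent with this. A fragment matching an Arabidopsis mitochondrial ATP synthase subunit most likely supplies the mitochondrial targeting sequence. The avrXa10- and avrBs3-like fragments correspond to the TALE N- and C-terminal scaffold regions, and a complete uracil glycosylase inhibitor CDS sits at the 3′ end, where it helps preserve the uracil intermediate produced by cytosine deamination. Between the TALE arms, the annotation finds assorted bacterial vector fragments (partial AmpR, lacZα, pUC MCS, lac promoter/operator and others). These appear to make up the stuffer, which Golden Gate assembly replaces with a custom TALE repeat array that sets the DNA target. A pea RBCS-related fragment downstream of UGI may belong to a terminator region, though the record does not say so. Several other short hits, such as SV40 and ble fragments, look like backbone remnants.

Because the DddA deaminase is split at G1397, this C-terminal half is presumably used with a partner construct carrying the complementary half, so that deaminase activity is reconstituted only where both TALE arms bind adjacent sites. The record associates the plasmid with mitochondrial DNA editing in lettuce and rapeseed.
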