Features (pLannotate 1.2.2; 28 found; start..end, strand, type, name):
     28..80      -  misc_feature   bom (fragment): basis of mobility region from pBR322
    204..224     -  protein_bind   attB4: mutant version of attB; core recombination site for the Gateway® BP reaction BP Clonase™
   1165..1278    +  CDS            ATP4_ARATH (fragment): Experimental evidence at protein level: Swiss-Prot protein existence level 1. Mitochondrial membrane ATP synthase (F(1)F(0) ATP synthase or Complex V) produces ATP from ADP in the presence of a proton gradient across the membrane which is generated by electron transport complexes of the respiratory chain. F-type ATPases consist of two structural domains, F(1) - containing the extramembraneous catalytic core, and F(0) - containing the membrane proton channel, linked together by a central stalk and a peripheral stalk. During catalysis, ATP turnover in the catalytic domain of F(1) is coupled via
   1351..1764    +  CDS            avrXa10 (fragment): AVX10_XANOO - Experimental evidence at protein level: Swiss-Prot protein existence level 1. Avirulence protein. Induces the hypersensitive response (HR)in rice plants carrying the resistance gene Xa10. Activity depends on the presence of the core repeat domains; replacement with repeat domains from other proteins (AvrBs3 of X.euvesicatoria (AC P14727) or AvrXa7 of this organism) does not elicit the HR. Probably acts as a transcription factor in its host plant (rice) to induce plant resistance or disease. From Xanthomonas oryzae pv. oryzae.
   1761..2098    -  CDS            AmpR (fragment): β-lactamase; bla; confers resistance to ampicillin, carbenicillin, and related antibiotics
   2099..2203    -  promoter       AmpR promoter: bla
   2298..2333    +  CDS            rop (fragment): Rop protein, which maintains plasmids at low copy number; rop
   2435..2534    +  misc_feature   bom (fragment): basis of mobility region from pBR322
   2540..2697    -  CDS            lacZα (fragment): LacZα fragment of β-galactosidase; lacZ fragment
   2694..2750    +  misc_feature   MCS: pUC18/19 multiple cloning site
   2787..2803    -  protein_bind   lac operator: The lac repressor binds to the lac operator to inhibit transcription in E. coli. This inhibition can be relieved by adding lactose or isopropyl-β-D-thiogalactopyranoside (IPTG). lac repressor encoded by lacI
   2811..2841    -  promoter       lac promoter: promoter for the E. coli lac operon
   2856..2877    -  protein_bind   CAP binding site: CAP binding activates transcription in the presence of cAMP. E. coli catabolite activator protein
   2890..2982    -  CDS            lacI (fragment): lac repressor; lacI; The lac repressor binds to the lac operator to inhibit transcription in E. coli. This inhibition can be relieved by adding lactose or isopropyl-β-D-thiogalactopyranoside (IPTG).
   2984..3088    -  rep_origin     RSF ori (fragment): Plasmids containing the RSF 1030 origin of replication can be propagated in E. coli cells that contain additional plasmids with compatible origins.
   3160..3306    +  CDS            avrBs3 (fragment): AVRB3_XANEU - Experimental evidence at protein level: Swiss-Prot protein existence level 1. Avirulence protein. Acts as a transcription factor in C.annuum plants. In susceptible plants lacking the Bs3 resistance gene induces expression of a number of genes, including genes homologous to a family of auxin-induced genes, alpha-expansin genes, pectate lyase, anthocyanidin glucoside rhamnosyl transferase and at least one transcription factor, UPA20. Their expression leads to plant hypertrophy in mesophyll cells, probably mainly mediated by UPA20 (PubMed:17962565). In resistant plants induces the h
   3391..3639    +  CDS            UGI: UNGI_BPPB2 - Experimental evidence at protein level: Swiss-Prot protein existence level 1. This protein binds specifically and reversibly to the host uracil-DNA glycosylase, preventing removal of uracil residues from PBS2 DNA by the host uracil-excision repair system. From Bacillus phage PBS2 (Bacteriophage PBS2).
   3668..3748    +  CDS            RBCS.3A (fragment): RBS3_PEA - Experimental evidence at protein level: Swiss-Prot protein existence level 1. RuBisCO catalyzes two reactions: the carboxylation of D- ribulose 1,5-bisphosphate, the primary event in carbon dioxide fixation, as well as the oxidative fragmentation of the pentose substrate. Both reactions occur simultaneously and in competition at the same active site. Although the small subunit is not catalytic it is essential for maximal activity (Probable). Binds to abscisic acid (ABA); only half of the possible binding sites are occupied in the crystal; and there are indications this is a low affi
   4141..4162    +  promoter       SV40 promoter (fragment): SV40 enhancer and early promoter
   4215..4373    +  CDS            ble (fragment): BLE_KLEPN - Experimental evidence at protein level: Swiss-Prot protein existence level 1. Binding protein with a strong affinity to the bleomycin family of antibiotics. Binds to CL990; an antimitotic-antibiotic compound. From Klebsiella pneumoniae.
   4368..4489    +  polyA_signal   SV40 poly(A) signal: SV40 polyadenylation signal
   4562..4578    -  protein_bind   lac operator: The lac repressor binds to the lac operator to inhibit transcription in E. coli. This inhibition can be relieved by adding lactose or isopropyl-β-D-thiogalactopyranoside (IPTG). lac repressor encoded by lacI
   4586..4616    -  promoter       lac promoter: promoter for the E. coli lac operon
   4631..4652    -  protein_bind   CAP binding site: CAP binding activates transcription in the presence of cAMP. E. coli catabolite activator protein
   4665..4757    -  CDS            lacI (fragment): lac repressor; lacI; The lac repressor binds to the lac operator to inhibit transcription in E. coli. This inhibition can be relieved by adding lactose or isopropyl-β-D-thiogalactopyranoside (IPTG).
   4940..5528    -  rep_origin     ori: high-copy-number ColE1/pMB1/pBR322/pUC origin of replication
   5699..6559    -  CDS            AmpR: β-lactamase; bla; confers resistance to ampicillin, carbenicillin, and related antibiotics
   6560..6664    -  promoter       AmpR promoter: bla
>Addgene plasmid #174563 | mt-DdCBE G1397-C | addgene full sequence | sequence record 344831 | Addgene NGS Result
GACGGATCGGGAGATCTCCCGATCCCCTATGGTGCACTCTCAGTACAATCTGCTCTGATGCCGCATAGTT
AAGCCAGTATCTGCTCCCTGCTTGTGTGTTGGAGGTCGCTGAGTAGTGCGCGAGCAAAATTTAAGCTACA
ACAAGGCAAGGCTTGACCGACAATTGCATGAAGAATCTGCTTAGGGTTAGGCGTTTTGCCGTTCAACTTT
TCTATACAAAGTTGAAGATCTGACTAGCAACGATTGTACAATTGCTTCTTTAAAAAAGGAAGAAAGAAAG
AAAGAAAAGAATCAACATCAGCGTTAACAAACGGCCCCGTTACGGCCCAAACGGTCATATAGAGTAACGG
CGTTAAGCGTTGAAAGACTCCTATCGAAATACGTAACCGCAAACGTGTCATAGTCAGATCCCCTCTTCCT
TCACCGCCTCAAACACAAAAATAATCTTCTACAGCCTATATATACAACCCCCCCTTCTATCTCTCCTTTC
TCACAATTCATCATCTTTCTTTCTCTACCCCCAATTTTAAGAAATCCTCTCTTCTCCTCTTCATTTTCAA
GGTAAATCTCTCTCTCTCTCTCTCTCTCTGTTATTCCTTGTTTTAATTAGGTATGTATTATTGCTAGTTT
GTTAATCTGCTTATCTTATGTATGCCTTATGTGAATATCTTTATCTTGTTCATCTCATCCGTTTAGAAGC
TATAAATTTGTTGATTTGACTGTGTATCTACACGTGGTTATGTTTATATCTAATCAGATATGAATTTCTT
CATATTGTTGCGTTTGTGTGTACCAATCCGAAATCGTTGATTTTTTTCATTTAATCGTGTAGCTAATTGT
ACGTATACATATGGATCTACGTATCAATTGTTCATCTGTTTGTGTTTGTATGTATACAGATCTGAAAACA
TCACTTCTCTCATCTGATTGTGTTGTTACATACATAGATATAGATCTGTTATATCATTTTTTTTATTAAT
TGTGTATATATATATGTGCATAGATCTGGATTACATGATTGTGATTATTTACATGATTTTGTTATTTACG
TATGTATATATGTAGATCTGGACTTTTTGGAGTTGTTGACTTGATTGTATTTGTGTGTGTATATGTGTGT
TCTGATCTTGATATGTTATGTATGTGCAGCGAATTCGGCGCGCAATGTTTAAACAAGCTTCTCGTCTCCT
CTCCCGATCTGTCGCCGCCGCATCTTCCAAATCGGTGACGACTCGTGCCTTTTCAACGGAACTTCCATCG
ACGCTCGATTCCGACTACAAGGACCATGATGGTGATTATAAGGATCATGACATTGATTACAAAGATGATG
ATGACAAAATGGATATTGCTGATCTTCGAACATTGGGTTATTCTCAGCAGCAACAAGAGAAAATCAAACC
GAAAGTCCGTTCAACCGTAGCTCAACATCATGAAGCCCTTGTTGGTCATGGATTTACTCATGCTCACATT
GTTGCTCTAAGTCAGCACCCTGCCGCGCTAGGCACAGTTGCCGTCAAGTATCAAGATATGATAGCTGCTT
TACCTGAAGCAACCCACGAGGCAATAGTGGGGGTTGGGAAGAGGGGTGCAGGCGCCAGGGCACTGGAGGC
ACTCTTAACAGTAGCTGGAGAACTTCGGGGACCACCATTGCAGCTTGATACTGGACAACTCTTGAAGATC
GCAAAAAGAGGGGGTGTGACTGCTGTGGAAGCTGTTCATGCATGGAGAAATGCTTTGACGGGAGCACCCC
TGAAGAGACCTCCGTAAGATGCTTTTCTGTGACTGGTGAGTACTCAACCAAGTCATTCTGAGAATAGTGT
ATGCGGCGACCGAGTTGCTCTTGCCCGGCGTCAATACGGGATAATACCGCGCCACATAGCAGAACTTTAA
AAGTGCTCATCATTGGAAAACGTTCTTCGGGGCGAAAACTCTCAAGGATCTTACCGCTGTTGAGATCCAG
TTCGATGTAACCCACTCGTGCACCCAACTGATCTTCAGCATCTTTTACTTTCACCAGCGTTTCTGGGTGA
GCAAAAACAGGAAGGCAAAATGCCGCAAAAAAGGGAATAAGGGCGACACGGAAATGTTGAATACTCATAC
TCTTCCTTTTTCAATATTATTGAAGCATTTATCAGGGTTATTGTCTCATGAGCGGATACATATTTGAATG
TATTTAGAAAAATAAACAAATAGGGGTTCCGCGCACATTTCCCCGAAAAGTGCCACCTGACGTCTAAGAA
ACCATTATTATCATGACATTAACCTATAAAAATAGGCGTATCACGAGGCCCTTTCGTCTCGCGCGTTTCG
GTGATGACGGTGAAAACCTCTGACACATGCAGCTCCCGGAGACGGTCACAGCTTGTCTGTAAGCGGATGC
CGGGAGCAGACAAGCCCGTCAGGGCGCGTCAGCGGGTGTTGGCGGGTGTCGGGGCTGGCTTAACTATGCG
GCATCAGAGCAGATTGTACTGAGAGTGCACCATATGCGGTGTGAAATACCGCACAGATGCGTAAGGAGAA
AATACCGCATCAGGCGCCATTCGCCATTCAGGCTGCGCAACTGTTGGGAAGGGCGATCGGTGCGGGCCTC
TTCGCTATTACGCCAGCTGGCGAAAGGGGGATGTGCTGCAAGGCGATTAAGTTGGGTAACGCCAGGGTTT
TCCCAGTCACGACGTTGTAAAACGACGGCCAGTGAATTCGAGCTCGGTACCCGGGGATCCTCTAGAGTCG
ACCTGCAGGCATGCAAGCTTGGCGTAATCATGGTCATAGCTGTTTCCTGTGTGAAATTGTTATCCGCTCA
CAATTCCACACAACATACGAGCCGGAAGCATAAAGTGTAAAGCCTGGGGTGCCTAATGAGTGAGCTAACT
CACATTAATTGCGTTGCGCTCACTGCCCGCTTTCCAGTCGGGAAACCTGTCGTGCCAGCTGCATTAATGA
ATCGGCCAACGCGCGGGGAGAGGCGGTTTGCGTATTGGGCGCTCTTCCGCTTCCTCGCTCACTGACTCGC
TGCGCTCGGTCGTTCGGCTGCGGCGAGCGGTATCAGCTCACTCAAAGGCGGTAATACGGTTATCCACAGA
ATCAGGGGGGTCTCACGGTCTGACTCCGGAACAGGTGGTGGCGATTGCAAGCAACGGCGGCGGCAAACAG
GCTCTAGAGTCGATAGTAGCACAATTAAGCAGGCCTGACCCTGCACTTGCTGCTCTTACAAATGATCATC
TTGTTGCTCTGGCCTGTTTGGGTGGGCGTCCCGCGTTGGATGCTGTTAAGAAAGGACTTGGTGGTTCTGC
AATTCCTGTGAAGAGAGGAGCAACTGGTGAAACAAAAGTTTTCACCGGGAACTCTAACTCTCCTAAATCA
CCAACCAAAGGTGGCTGCAGTGGAGGATCAACAAACCTCTCCGACATAATTGAGAAAGAAACTGGGAAAC
AGTTGGTCATTCAAGAATCTATTTTGATGCTTCCTGAAGAAGTTGAAGAGGTGATTGGAAATAAGCCCGA
GTCAGATATTCTTGTACACACTGCTTATGATGAAAGCACAGATGAGAATGTGATGTTGCTCACCAGTGAT
GCACCTGAGTACAAGCCATGGGCTTTAGTAATCCAAGACTCAAATGGAGAGAACAAGATAAAGATGTTAT
AATAACACCCAGCTTTCAGGCCTCCCAGCTTTCGTCCGTATCATCGGTTTCGACAACGTTCGTCAAGTTC
AATGCATCAGTTTCATTGCCCACACACCAGAATCCTACTAAGTTTGAGTATTATGGCATTGGAAAAGCTG
TTTTCTTCTATCATTTGTTCTGCTTGTAATTTACTGTGTTCTTTCAGTTTTTGTTTTCGGACATCAAAAT
GCAAATGGATGGATAAGAGTTAATAAATGATATGGTCCTTTTGTTCATTCTCAAATTATTATTATCTGTT
GTTTTTACTTTAATGGGTTGAATTTAAGTAAGAAAGGAACTAACAGTGTGATATTAAGGTGCAATGTTAG
ACATATAAAACAGTCTTTCACCTCTCTTTGGTTATGTCTTGAATTGGTTTGTTTCTTCACTTATCTGTGT
AATCAAGTTTACTATGAGTCTATGATCAAGTAATTATGCAATCAAGTTAAGTACAGTATAGGCTTTGGGC
TCTATGGCTTCTGAGGCGGAAAGAACCAGCTGGGGCTCTAGGGGGTATCCCCACGCTGCAGTGAGCGGGA
CTCTGGGGTTCGAAATGACCGACCAAGCGACGCCCAACCTGCCATCACGAGATTTCGATTCCACCGCCGC
CTTCTATGAAAGGTTGGGCTTCGGAATCGTTTTCCGGGACGCCGGCTGGATGATCCTCCAGCGCGGGGAT
CTCATGCTGGAGTTCTTCGCCCACCCCAACTTGTTTATTGCAGCTTATAATGGTTACAAATAAAGCAATA
GCATCACAAATTTCACAAATAAAGCATTTTTTTCACTGCATTCTAGTTGTGGTTTGTCCAAACTCATCAA
TGTATCTTATCATGTCTGTATACCGTCGACCTCTAGCTAGAGCTTGGCGTAATCATGGTCATAGCTGTTT
CCTGTGTGAAATTGTTATCCGCTCACAATTCCACACAACATACGAGCCGGAAGCATAAAGTGTAAAGCCT
GGGGTGCCTAATGAGTGAGCTAACTCACATTAATTGCGTTGCGCTCACTGCCCGCTTTCCAGTCGGGAAA
CCTGTCGTGCCAGCTGCATTAATGAATCGGCCAACGCGCGGGGAGAGGCGGTTTGCGTATTGGGCGCTCT
TCCGCTTCCTCGCTCACTGACTCGCTGCGCTCGGTCGTTCGGCTGCGGCGAGCGGTATCAGCTCACTCAA
AGGCGGTAATACGGTTATCCACAGAATCAGGGGATAACGCAGGAAAGAACATGTGAGCAAAAGGCCAGCA
AAAGGCCAGGAACCGTAAAAAGGCCGCGTTGCTGGCGTTTTTCCATAGGCTCCGCCCCCCTGACGAGCAT
CACAAAAATCGACGCTCAAGTCAGAGGTGGCGAAACCCGACAGGACTATAAAGATACCAGGCGTTTCCCC
CTGGAAGCTCCCTCGTGCGCTCTCCTGTTCCGACCCTGCCGCTTACCGGATACCTGTCCGCCTTTCTCCC
TTCGGGAAGCGTGGCGCTTTCTCATAGCTCACGCTGTAGGTATCTCAGTTCGGTGTAGGTCGTTCGCTCC
AAGCTGGGCTGTGTGCACGAACCCCCCGTTCAGCCCGACCGCTGCGCCTTATCCGGTAACTATCGTCTTG
AGTCCAACCCGGTAAGACACGACTTATCGCCACTGGCAGCAGCCACTGGTAACAGGATTAGCAGAGCGAG
GTATGTAGGCGGTGCTACAGAGTTCTTGAAGTGGTGGCCTAACTACGGCTACACTAGAAGAACAGTATTT
GGTATCTGCGCTCTGCTGAAGCCAGTTACCTTCGGAAAAAGAGTTGGTAGCTCTTGATCCGGCAAACAAA
CCACCGCTGGTAGCGGTGGTTTTTTTGTTTGCAAGCAGCAGATTACGCGCAGAAAAAAAGGATCTCAAGA
AGATCCTTTGATCTTTTCTACGGGGTCTGACGCTCAGTGGAACGAAAACTCACGTTAAGGGATTTTGGTC
ATGAGATTATCAAAAAGGATCTTCACCTAGATCCTTTTAAATTAAAAATGAAGTTTTAAATCAATCTAAA
GTATATATGAGTAAACTTGGTCTGACAGTTACCAATGCTTAATCAGTGAGGCACCTATCTCAGCGATCTG
TCTATTTCGTTCATCCATAGTTGCCTGACTCCCCGTCGTGTAGATAACTACGATACGGGAGGGCTTACCA
TCTGGCCCCAGTGCTGCAATGATACCGCGAGATCCACGCTCACCGGCTCCAGATTTATCAGCAATAAACC
AGCCAGCCGGAAGGGCCGAGCGCAGAAGTGGTCCTGCAACTTTATCCGCCTCCATCCAGTCTATTAATTG
TTGCCGGGAAGCTAGAGTAAGTAGTTCGCCAGTTAATAGTTTGCGCAACGTTGTTGCCATTGCTACAGGC
ATCGTGGTGTCACGCTCGTCGTTTGGTATGGCTTCATTCAGCTCCGGTTCCCAACGATCAAGGCGAGTTA
CATGATCCCCCATGTTGTGCAAAAAAGCGGTTAGCTCCTTCGGTCCTCCGATCGTTGTCAGAAGTAAGTT
GGCCGCAGTGTTATCACTCATGGTTATGGCAGCACTGCATAATTCTCTTACTGTCATGCCATCCGTAAGA
TGCTTTTCTGTGACTGGTGAGTACTCAACCAAGTCATTCTGAGAATAGTGTATGCGGCGACCGAGTTGCT
CTTGCCCGGCGTCAATACGGGATAATACCGCGCCACATAGCAGAACTTTAAAAGTGCTCATCATTGGAAA
ACGTTCTTCGGGGCGAAAACTCTCAAGGATCTTACCGCTGTTGAGATCCAGTTCGATGTAACCCACTCGT
GCACCCAACTGATCTTCAGCATCTTTTACTTTCACCAGCGTTTCTGGGTGAGCAAAAACAGGAAGGCAAA
ATGCCGCAAAAAAGGGAATAAGGGCGACACGGAAATGTTGAATACTCATACTCTTCCTTTTTCAATATTA
TTGAAGCATTTATCAGGGTTATTGTCTCATGAGCGGATACATATTTGAATGTATTTAGAAAAATAAACAA
ATAGGGGTTCCGCGCACATTTCCCCGAAAAGTGCCACCTGACGTC
